Addgene plasmid #189735: pLVX-CMV-Galpha-i1 ONE-GO
Purpose: GPCR/G protein BRET biosensor
Depositing lab: Mikel Garcia-Marcos. Depositing organization: Boston University Medical Campus. Publication: Direct interrogation of context-dependent GPCR activity with a universal biosensor platform. Janicot R, Maziarz M, Park JC, Zhao J, Luebbers A, Green E, Philibert CE, Zhang H, Layne MD, Wu JC, Garcia-Marcos M. Cell. 2024 Feb 16:S0092-8674(24)00065-5. doi: 10.1016/j.cell.2024.01.028. PubMed 38412860.
Backbone
  Vector backbone: pLVX-IRES-Hygro
  Vector type: Lentiviral
Growth in bacteria
  Bacterial resistance: Ampicillin, 100 μg/mL
  Growth temperature: 37°C
  Growth strain: NEB Stable
  Copy number: High Copy
Gene/Insert 1
  Gene/Insert name: Galpha-i1 ONE-GO
  Species: R. norvegicus (rat)
  Cloning method: Gibson Cloning
Gene/Insert 2
  Gene/Insert name: GNAI1
  Species: R. norvegicus (rat)
  Entrez Gene: Gnai1 (a.k.a. BPGTPB)
Terms and licenses: Academic/Nonprofit Terms; Industry Terms: Not Available to Industry
How to cite: pLVX-CMV-Galpha-i1 ONE-GO was a gift from Mikel Garcia-Marcos (Addgene plasmid # 189735 ; http://n2t.net/addgene:189735 ; RRID:Addgene_189735)
