[The description below was written by a language model from this plasmid's Addgene catalogue record and pLannotate feature annotations shown in this document.]
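Description:
pLVX-CMV-Galpha-i1 ONE-GO is an HIV-1-based lentiviral transfer plasmid built on the pLVX-IRES-Hygro backbone that delivers a single-vector BRET biosensor for GPCR/G protein activity. It is propagated in E. coli through a high-copy ColE1/pUC-type origin with ampicillin selection (AmpR). The viral portion contains two HIV-1 LTR elements flanking the Ψ packaging signal, a gag fragment, the Rev response element for Rev-dependent export of the genomic RNA, the cPPT/CTS, and a WPRE downstream of the payload to enhance transcript expression. The two 9,919-nt sequence records carry the same 27 features and differ only in their start position.

The payload is a bicistronic cassette driven by the CMV immediate-early enhancer and promoter. The first cistron is rat Gαi1 (Gnai1) with the yellow fluorescent protein Citrine inserted internally. The annotation software labels the two flanking G-alpha segments as fragments of a Dictyostelium G alpha protein, which most likely reflects homology to the rat sequence rather than a slime mold insert. An EMCV IRES then drives translation of a second protein that begins with a Src-derived N-myristoylation signal for membrane anchoring and ends in NanoLuc luciferase. About 100 nt between these two parts are unannotated, and the record does not state what they encode. In a design like this, energy transfer from the NanoLuc donor to the Citrine acceptor on Gαi1 provides the BRET readout of G protein activation. No hygromycin resistance gene is annotated, which suggests that the luciferase module occupies the post-IRES position held by the marker in the parent backbone, so no mammalian selection marker is evident. The construct suits transient transfection or lentiviral transduction to monitor Gi-coupled receptor activity in cells.
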