Features (pLannotate 1.2.2; 27 found; start..end, strand, type, name):
    123..143     +  CDS            myr: N-myristoylation signal from Src kinase (Pellman et al., 1985; Kaplan et al., 1988)
    249..764     +  CDS            Nluc: NanoLuc® luciferase human codon-optimized
    778..1366    +  misc_feature   WPRE: woodchuck hepatitis virus posttranscriptional regulatory element
   1383..1901    +  CDS            nef (fragment): NEF_HV1BR - Experimental evidence at protein level: Swiss-Prot protein existence level 1. Extracellular Nef protein targets CD4(+) T-lymphocytes for apoptosis by interacting with CXCR4 surface receptors (PubMed:14990729). From Human immunodeficiency virus type 1 group M subtype B (isolate BRU/LAI) (HIV-1).
   1949..2206    +  LTR            5' LTR (truncated): truncated 5' long terminal repeat (LTR) from HIV-1
   2358..2374    -  protein_bind   lac operator: The lac repressor binds to the lac operator to inhibit transcription in E. coli. This inhibition can be relieved by adding lactose or isopropyl-β-D-thiogalactopyranoside (IPTG). lac repressor encoded by lacI
   2382..2412    -  promoter       lac promoter: promoter for the E. coli lac operon
   2427..2448    -  protein_bind   CAP binding site: CAP binding activates transcription in the presence of cAMP. E. coli catabolite activator protein
   2461..2553    -  CDS            lacI (fragment): lac repressor; lacI; The lac repressor binds to the lac operator to inhibit transcription in E. coli. This inhibition can be relieved by adding lactose or isopropyl-β-D-thiogalactopyranoside (IPTG).
   2736..3324    -  rep_origin     ori: high-copy-number ColE1/pMB1/pBR322/pUC origin of replication
   3495..4355    -  CDS            AmpR: β-lactamase; bla; confers resistance to ampicillin, carbenicillin, and related antibiotics
   4356..4460    -  promoter       AmpR promoter: bla
   4508..4642    +  polyA_signal   SV40 poly(A) signal: SV40 polyadenylation signal
   4809..5138    +  CDS            nef (fragment): NEF_HV1BR - Experimental evidence at protein level: Swiss-Prot protein existence level 1. Extracellular Nef protein targets CD4(+) T-lymphocytes for apoptosis by interacting with CXCR4 surface receptors (PubMed:14990729). From Human immunodeficiency virus type 1 group M subtype B (isolate BRU/LAI) (HIV-1).
   5186..5443    +  LTR            5' LTR (truncated): truncated 5' long terminal repeat (LTR) from HIV-1
   5490..5615    +  misc_feature   HIV-1 Ψ: packaging signal of human immunodeficiency virus type 1
   5599..5937    +  CDS            HIV-1 gag (fragment): gag protein from human immunodeficiency virus 1; gag
   6112..6345    +  misc_feature   RRE: The Rev response element (RRE) of HIV-1 allows for Rev-dependent mRNA export from the nucleus to the cytoplasm.
   6722..6822    +  CDS            Rev (fragment): human immunodeficiency virus 1 (HIV-1) Rev protein; rev; enhances nuclear export of unspliced and incompletely spliced viral mRNAs
   6837..6952    +  misc_feature   cPPT/CTS: central polypurine tract and central termination sequence of HIV-1 (lacking the first T)
   7010..7313    +  enhancer       CMV enhancer: human cytomegalovirus immediate early enhancer
   7314..7517    +  promoter       CMV promoter: human cytomegalovirus (CMV) immediate early promoter
   7624..7643    -  misc_feature   MCS (fragment): pBluescript multiple cloning site
   7689..7931    +  CDS            gpaD (fragment): GPA4_DICDI - Experimental evidence at protein level: Swiss-Prot protein existence level 1. Guanine nucleotide-binding proteins (G proteins) are involved as modulators or transducers in various transmembrane signaling systems. G alpha-4 plays a role in morphogenesis of the multicellular structure. From Dictyostelium discoideum (Slime mold).
   8013..8729    +  CDS            Citrine: Citrine is a basic (constitutively fluorescent) yellow fluorescent protein published in 2001, derived from Aequorea victoria. It has moderate acid sensitivity.
   8736..9413    +  CDS            gpaD (fragment): GPA4_DICDI - Experimental evidence at protein level: Swiss-Prot protein existence level 1. Guanine nucleotide-binding proteins (G proteins) are involved as modulators or transducers in various transmembrane signaling systems. G alpha-4 plays a role in morphogenesis of the multicellular structure. From Dictyostelium discoideum (Slime mold).
   9556..99      +  misc_feature   IRES (across the origin): internal ribosome entry site (IRES) of the encephalomyocarditis virus (EMCV)
>Addgene plasmid #189735 | pLVX-CMV-Galpha-i1 ONE-GO | addgene full sequence | sequence record 443897 | Addgene NGS Result
CGGTGCACATGCTTTACATGTGTTTAGTCGAGGTTAAAAAAACGTCTAGGCCCCCCGAACCACGGGGACG
TGGTTTTCCTTTGAAAAACACGATGATAAGCTTGCCACAACCCGTACCAAAGATGGGGAGTAGCAAGAGC
AAGACGTCGAATTCCGGAATCAAGCTTGGTGGATCTTCTCGAGGTTACTACCATGGTATTTGGGTGGGTG
AAGAAGGTCGACTTTCTCGAGGTGGCACCGGTGGATCCATGGTCTTCACACTCGAAGATTTCGTTGGGGA
CTGGCGACAGACAGCCGGCTACAACCTGGACCAAGTCCTTGAACAGGGAGGTGTGTCCAGTTTGTTTCAG
AATCTCGGGGTGTCCGTAACTCCGATCCAAAGGATTGTCCTGAGCGGTGAAAATGGGCTGAAGATCGACA
TCCATGTCATCATCCCGTATGAAGGTCTGAGCGGCGACCAAATGGGCCAGATCGAAAAAATTTTTAAGGT
GGTGTACCCTGTGGATGATCATCACTTTAAGGTGATCCTGCACTATGGCACACTGGTAATCGACGGGGTT
ACGCCGAACATGATCGACTATTTCGGACGGCCGTATGAAGGCATCGCCGTGTTCGACGGCAAAAAGATCA
CTGTAACAGGGACCCTGTGGAACGGCAACAAAATTATCGACGAGCGCCTGATCAACCCCGACGGCTCCCT
GCTGTTCCGAGTAACCATCAACGGAGTGACCGGCTGGCGGCTGTGCGAACGCATTCTGGCGTAAACGCGT
CTGGAACAATCAACCTCTGGATTACAAAATTTGTGAAAGATTGACTGGTATTCTTAACTATGTTGCTCCT
TTTACGCTATGTGGATACGCTGCTTTAATGCCTTTGTATCATGCTATTGCTTCCCGTATGGCTTTCATTT
TCTCCTCCTTGTATAAATCCTGGTTGCTGTCTCTTTATGAGGAGTTGTGGCCCGTTGTCAGGCAACGTGG
CGTGGTGTGCACTGTGTTTGCTGACGCAACCCCCACTGGTTGGGGCATTGCCACCACCTGTCAGCTCCTT
TCCGGGACTTTCGCTTTCCCCCTCCCTATTGCCACGGCGGAACTCATCGCCGCCTGCCTTGCCCGCTGCT
GGACAGGGGCTCGGCTGTTGGGCACTGACAATTCCGTGGTGTTGTCGGGGAAGCTGACGTCCTTTCCATG
GCTGCTCGCCTGTGTTGCCACCTGGATTCTGCGCGGGACGTCCTTCTGCTACGTCCCTTCGGCCCTCAAT
CCAGCGGACCTTCCTTCCCGCGGCCTGCTGCCGGCTCTGCGGCCTCTTCCGCGTCTTCGCCTTCGCCCTC
AGACGAGTCGGATCTCCCTTTGGGCCGCCTCCCCGCCTGGAATTAATTCTGCAGTCGAGACCTAGAAAAA
CATGGAGCAATCACAAGTAGCAATACAGCAGCTACCAATGCTGATTGTGCCTGGCTAGAAGCACAAGAGG
AGGAGGAGGTGGGTTTTCCAGTCACACCTCAGGTACCTTTAAGACCAATGACTTACAAGGCAGCTGTAGA
TCTTAGCCACTTTTTAAAAGAAAAGAGGGGACTGGAAGGGCTAATTCACTCCCAACGAAGACAAGATATC
CTTGATCTGTGGATCTACCACACACAAGGCTACTTCCCTGATTAGCAGAACTACACACCAGGGCCAGGGG
TCAGATATCCACTGACCTTTGGATGGTGCTACAAGCTAGTACCAGTTGAGCCAGATAAGGTAGAAGAGGC
CAATAAAGGAGAGAACACCAGCTTGTTACACCCTGTGAGCCTGCATGGGATGGATGACCCGGAGAGAGAA
GTGTTAGAGTGGAGGTTTGACAGCCGCCTAGCATTTCATCACGTGGCCCGAGAGCTGCATCCGGAGTACT
TCAAGAACTGCTGATATCGAGCTTGCTACAAGGGACTTTCCGCTGGGGACTTTCCAGGGAGGCGTGGCCT
GGGCGGGACTGGGGAGTGGCGAGCCCTCAGATCCTGCATATAAGCAGCTGCTTTTTGCCTGTACTGGGTC
TCTCTGGTTAGACCAGATCTGAGCCTGGGAGCTCTCTGGCTAACTAGGGAACCCACTGCTTAAGCCTCAA
TAAAGCTTGCCTTGAGTGCTTCAAGTAGTGTGTGCCCGTCTGTTGTGTGACTCTGGTAACTAGAGATCCC
TCAGACCCTTTTAGTCAGTGTGGAAAATCTCTAGCAGTAGTAGTTCATGTCATCTTATTATTCAGTATTT
ATAACTTGCAAAGAAATGAATATCAGAGAGTGAGAGGCCTTGACATTGCTAGCGTTTACCGTCGACCTCT
AGCTAGAGCTTGGCGTAATCATGGTCATAGCTGTTTCCTGTGTGAAATTGTTATCCGCTCACAATTCCAC
ACAACATACGAGCCGGAAGCATAAAGTGTAAAGCCTGGGGTGCCTAATGAGTGAGCTAACTCACATTAAT
TGCGTTGCGCTCACTGCCCGCTTTCCAGTCGGGAAACCTGTCGTGCCAGCTGCATTAATGAATCGGCCAA
CGCGCGGGGAGAGGCGGTTTGCGTATTGGGCGCTCTTCCGCTTCCTCGCTCACTGACTCGCTGCGCTCGG
TCGTTCGGCTGCGGCGAGCGGTATCAGCTCACTCAAAGGCGGTAATACGGTTATCCACAGAATCAGGGGA
TAACGCAGGAAAGAACATGTGAGCAAAAGGCCAGCAAAAGGCCAGGAACCGTAAAAAGGCCGCGTTGCTG
GCGTTTTTCCATAGGCTCCGCCCCCCTGACGAGCATCACAAAAATCGACGCTCAAGTCAGAGGTGGCGAA
ACCCGACAGGACTATAAAGATACCAGGCGTTTCCCCCTGGAAGCTCCCTCGTGCGCTCTCCTGTTCCGAC
CCTGCCGCTTACCGGATACCTGTCCGCCTTTCTCCCTTCGGGAAGCGTGGCGCTTTCTCATAGCTCACGC
TGTAGGTATCTCAGTTCGGTGTAGGTCGTTCGCTCCAAGCTGGGCTGTGTGCACGAACCCCCCGTTCAGC
CCGACCGCTGCGCCTTATCCGGTAACTATCGTCTTGAGTCCAACCCGGTAAGACACGACTTATCGCCACT
GGCAGCAGCCACTGGTAACAGGATTAGCAGAGCGAGGTATGTAGGCGGTGCTACAGAGTTCTTGAAGTGG
TGGCCTAACTACGGCTACACTAGAAGAACAGTATTTGGTATCTGCGCTCTGCTGAAGCCAGTTACCTTCG
GAAAAAGAGTTGGTAGCTCTTGATCCGGCAAACAAACCACCGCTGGTAGCGGTGGTTTTTTTGTTTGCAA
GCAGCAGATTACGCGCAGAAAAAAAGGATCTCAAGAAGATCCTTTGATCTTTTCTACGGGGTCTGACGCT
CAGTGGAACGAAAACTCACGTTAAGGGATTTTGGTCATGAGATTATCAAAAAGGATCTTCACCTAGATCC
TTTTAAATTAAAAATGAAGTTTTAAATCAATCTAAAGTATATATGAGTAAACTTGGTCTGACAGTTACCA
ATGCTTAATCAGTGAGGCACCTATCTCAGCGATCTGTCTATTTCGTTCATCCATAGTTGCCTGACTCCCC
GTCGTGTAGATAACTACGATACGGGAGGGCTTACCATCTGGCCCCAGTGCTGCAATGATACCGCGAGACC
CACGCTCACCGGCTCCAGATTTATCAGCAATAAACCAGCCAGCCGGAAGGGCCGAGCGCAGAAGTGGTCC
TGCAACTTTATCCGCCTCCATCCAGTCTATTAATTGTTGCCGGGAAGCTAGAGTAAGTAGTTCGCCAGTT
AATAGTTTGCGCAACGTTGTTGCCATTGCTACAGGCATCGTGGTGTCACGCTCGTCGTTTGGTATGGCTT
CATTCAGCTCCGGTTCCCAACGATCAAGGCGAGTTACATGATCCCCCATGTTGTGCAAAAAAGCGGTTAG
CTCCTTCGGTCCTCCGATCGTTGTCAGAAGTAAGTTGGCCGCAGTGTTATCACTCATGGTTATGGCAGCA
CTGCATAATTCTCTTACTGTCATGCCATCCGTAAGATGCTTTTCTGTGACTGGTGAGTACTCAACCAAGT
CATTCTGAGAATAGTGTATGCGGCGACCGAGTTGCTCTTGCCCGGCGTCAATACGGGATAATACCGCGCC
ACATAGCAGAACTTTAAAAGTGCTCATCATTGGAAAACGTTCTTCGGGGCGAAAACTCTCAAGGATCTTA
CCGCTGTTGAGATCCAGTTCGATGTAACCCACTCGTGCACCCAACTGATCTTCAGCATCTTTTACTTTCA
CCAGCGTTTCTGGGTGAGCAAAAACAGGAAGGCAAAATGCCGCAAAAAAGGGAATAAGGGCGACACGGAA
ATGTTGAATACTCATACTCTTCCTTTTTCAATATTATTGAAGCATTTATCAGGGTTATTGTCTCATGAGC
GGATACATATTTGAATGTATTTAGAAAAATAAACAAATAGGGGTTCCGCGCACATTTCCCCGAAAAGTGC
CACCTGACGTCGACGGATCGGGAGATCAACTTGTTTATTGCAGCTTATAATGGTTACAAATAAAGCAATA
GCATCACAAATTTCACAAATAAAGCATTTTTTTCACTGCATTCTAGTTGTGGTTTGTCCAAACTCATCAA
TGTATCTTATCATGTCTGGATCAACTGGATAACTCAAGCTAACCAAAATCATCCCAAACTTCCCACCCCA
TACCCTATTACCACTGCCAATTACCTGTGGTTTCATTTACTCTAAACCTGTGATTCCTCTGAATTATTTT
CATTTTAAAGAAATTGTATTTGTTAAATATGTACTACAAACTTAGTAGTTGGAAGGGCTAATTCACTCCC
AAAGAAGACAAGATATCCTTGATCTGTGGATCTACCACACACAAGGCTACTTCCCTGATTAGCAGAACTA
CACACCAGGGCCAGGGGTCAGATATCCACTGACCTTTGGATGGTGCTACAAGCTAGTACCAGTTGAGCCA
GATAAGGTAGAAGAGGCCAATAAAGGAGAGAACACCAGCTTGTTACACCCTGTGAGCCTGCATGGGATGG
ATGACCCGGAGAGAGAAGTGTTAGAGTGGAGGTTTGACAGCCGCCTAGCATTTCATCACGTGGCCCGAGA
GCTGCATCCGGAGTACTTCAAGAACTGCTGATATCGAGCTTGCTACAAGGGACTTTCCGCTGGGGACTTT
CCAGGGAGGCGTGGCCTGGGCGGGACTGGGGAGTGGCGAGCCCTCAGATCCTGCATATAAGCAGCTGCTT
TTTGCCTGTACTGGGTCTCTCTGGTTAGACCAGATCTGAGCCTGGGAGCTCTCTGGCTAACTAGGGAACC
CACTGCTTAAGCCTCAATAAAGCTTGCCTTGAGTGCTTCAAGTAGTGTGTGCCCGTCTGTTGTGTGACTC
TGGTAACTAGAGATCCCTCAGACCCTTTTAGTCAGTGTGGAAAATCTCTAGCAGTGGCGCCCGAACAGGG
ACTTGAAAGCGAAAGGGAAACCAGAGGAGCTCTCTCGACGCAGGACTCGGCTTGCTGAAGCGCGCACGGC
AAGAGGCGAGGGGCGGCGACTGGTGAGTACGCCAAAAATTTTGACTAGCGGAGGCTAGAAGGAGAGAGAT
GGGTGCGAGAGCGTCAGTATTAAGCGGGGGAGAATTAGATCGCGATGGGAAAAAATTCGGTTAAGGCCAG
GGGGAAAGAAAAAATATAAATTAAAACATATAGTATGGGCAAGCAGGGAGCTAGAACGATTCGCAGTTAA
TCCTGGCCTGTTAGAAACATCAGAAGGCTGTAGACAAATACTGGGACAGCTACAACCATCCCTTCAGACA
GGATCAGAAGAACTTAGATCATTATATAATACAGTAGCAACCCTCTATTGTGTGCATCAAAGGATAGAGA
TAAAAGACACCAAGGAAGCTTTAGACAAGATAGAGGAAGAGCAAAACAAAAGTAAGACCACCGCACAGCA
AGCGGCCGGCCGCTGATCTTCAGACCTGGAGGAGGAGATATGAGGGACAATTGGAGAAGTGAATTATATA
AATATAAAGTAGTAAAAATTGAACCATTAGGAGTAGCACCCACCAAGGCAAAGAGAAGAGTGGTGCAGAG
AGAAAAAAGAGCAGTGGGAATAGGAGCTTTGTTCCTTGGGTTCTTGGGAGCAGCAGGAAGCACTATGGGC
GCAGCGTCAATGACGCTGACGGTACAGGCCAGACAATTATTGTCTGGTATAGTGCAGCAGCAGAACAATT
TGCTGAGGGCTATTGAGGCGCAACAGCATCTGTTGCAACTCACAGTCTGGGGCATCAAGCAGCTCCAGGC
AAGAATCCTGGCTGTGGAAAGATACCTAAAGGATCAACAGCTCCTGGGGATTTGGGGTTGCTCTGGAAAA
CTCATTTGCACCACTGCTGTGCCTTGGAATGCTAGTTGGAGTAATAAATCTCTGGAACAGATTTGGAATC
ACACGACCTGGATGGAGTGGGACAGAGAAATTAACAATTACACAAGCTTAATACACTCCTTAATTGAAGA
ATCGCAAAACCAGCAAGAAAAGAATGAACAAGAATTATTGGAATTAGATAAATGGGCAAGTTTGTGGAAT
TGGTTTAACATAACAAATTGGCTGTGGTATATAAAATTATTCATAATGATAGTAGGAGGCTTGGTAGGTT
TAAGAATAGTTTTTGCTGTACTTTCTATAGTGAATAGAGTTAGGCAGGGATATTCACCATTATCGTTTCA
GACCCACCTCCCAACCCCGAGGGGACCCGACAGGCCCGAAGGAATAGAAGAAGAAGGTGGAGAGAGAGAC
AGAGACAGATCCATTCGATTAGTGAACGGATCTCGACGGTATCGCCTTTAAAAGAAAAGGGGGGATTGGG
GGGTACAGTGCAGGGGAAAGAATAGTAGACATAATAGCAACAGACATACAAACTAAAGAATTACAAAAAC
AAATTACAAAAATTCAAAATTTTCGGGTTTATTACAGGGACAGCAGAGATCCAGTTTATCGATAAGCTTG
GGAGTTCCGCGTTACATAACTTACGGTAAATGGCCCGCCTGGCTGACCGCCCAACGACCCCCGCCCATTG
ACGTCAATAATGACGTATGTTCCCATAGTAACGCCAATAGGGACTTTCCATTGACGTCAATGGGTGGAGT
ATTTACGGTAAACTGCCCACTTGGCAGTACATCAAGTGTATCATATGCCAAGTACGCCCCCTATTGACGT
CAATGACGGTAAATGGCCCGCCTGGCATTATGCCCAGTACATGACCTTATGGGACTTTCCTACTTGGCAG
TACATCTACGTATTAGTCATCGCTATTACCATGGTGATGCGGTTTTGGCAGTACATCAATGGGCGTGGAT
AGCGGTTTGACTCACGGGGATTTCCAAGTCTCCACCCCATTGACGTCAATGGGAGTTTGTTTTGGCACCA
AAATCAACGGGACTTTCCAAAATGTCGTAACAACTCCGCCCCATTGACGCAAATGGGCGGTAGGCGTGTA
CGGTGGGAGGTCTATATAAGCAGAGCTCGTTTAGTGAACCGTCAGATCGCCTGGAGACGCCATCCACGCT
GTTTTGACCTCCATAGAAGACACCGACTCTACTAGAGGATCTATTTCCGGTGAATTCCTCGAGACTAGTT
CTAGAGCGGCCGCGGATCCATGGGCTGCACACTGAGCGCTGAGGACAAGGCGGCCGTGGAGCGCAGCAAG
ATGATCGACCGCAACCTCCGGGAGGACGGAGAGAAGGCAGCGCGCGAGGTCAAGCTGCTGCTGCTGGGTG
CTGGTGAATCCGGGAAGAGCACAATTGTGAAGCAGATGAAAATTATCCACGAGGCTGGCTACTCAGAGGA
AGAGTGTAAGCAGTACAAAGCAGTGGTCTACAGCAACACCATCCAGTCCATCATTGCCATCATTAGAGCC
ATGGGGAGATTGAAAATCGACTTTGGAGACGCTGCTCGTGCGGATGATGCTCGCCAACTCTTCGTGCTTG
CTGGGGCTGCAGAGGAAGGCTTTATGACCGCGATGGTGAGCAAGGGCGAGGAGCTGTTCACCGGGGTGGT
GCCCATCCTGGTCGAGCTGGACGGCGACGTAAACGGCCACAAGTTCAGCGTGTCCGGCGAGGGCGAGGGC
GATGCCACCTACGGCAAGCTGACCCTGAAGTTCATCTGCACCACCGGCAAGCTGCCCGTGCCCTGGCCCA
CCCTCGTGACCACCTTCGGCTACGGCCTGATGTGCTTCGCCCGCTACCCCGACCACATGAAGCAGCACGA
CTTCTTCAAGTCCGCCATGCCCGAAGGCTACGTCCAGGAGCGCACCATCTTCTTCAAGGACGACGGCAAC
TACAAGACCCGCGCCGAGGTGAAGTTCGAGGGCGACACCCTGGTGAACCGCATCGAGCTGAAGGGCATCG
ACTTCAAGGAGGACGGCAACATCCTGGGGCACAAGCTGGAGTACAACTACAACAGCCACAACGTCTATAT
CATGGCCGACAAGCAGAAGAACGGCATCAAGGTGAACTTCAAGATCCGCCACAACATCGAGGACGGCAGC
GTGCAGCTCGCCGACCACTACCAGCAGAACACCCCCATCGGCGACGGCCCCGTGCTGCTGCCCGACAACC
ACTACCTGAGCTACCAGTCCGCCCTGAGCAAAGACCCCAACGAGAAGCGCGATCACATGGTCCTGCTGGA
GTTCGTGACCGCCGCCGGGATCACTCTCGGCATGGACGAGCTATACAAGGCGGAGCTCGCCGGCGTCATA
AAGAGACTGTGGAAGGACAGCGGTGTGCAAGCCTGCTTCAACAGATCCCGGGAGTACCAGCTGAACGATT
CGGCGGCGTACTACCTGAATGACTTGGACAGAATAGCACAACCAAATTACATCCCAACCCAGCAGGATGT
TCTCAGAACTAGAGTGAAAACGACGGGAATTGTGGAAACCCACTTTACTTTCAAAGATCTTCATTTTAAA
ATGTTTGACGTGGGAGGCCAGAGATCAGAGCGGAAGAAGTGGATTCACTGCTTTGAAGGCGTGACTGCCA
TCATCTTCTGTGTGGCCCTGAGTGACTATGACCTGGTTCTTGCTGAGGATGAAGAAATGAACCGGATGCA
CGAAAGCATGAAGCTGTTCGATAGCATATGTAACAACAAGTGGTTTACGGACACATCCATCATCCTTTTC
CTGAACAAGAAGGACCTCTTCGAAGAGAAGATCAAAAAGAGTCCCCTCACGATATGCTATCCAGAATATG
CAGGCTCAAACACATATGAAGAGGCGGCTGCGTATATCCAGTGTCAGTTTGAAGACCTCAATAAAAGGAA
GGACACAAAGGAAATTTACACCCACTTCACTTGCGCCACGGATACGAAGAATGTGCAGTTTGTGTTCGAT
GCTGTAACGGACGTCATCATAAAGAATAACCTAAAAGACTGTGGTCTCTTCTAAGCGGCCGCCGCCCCTC
TCCCTCCCCCCCCCCTAACGTTACTGGCCGAAGCCGCTTGGAATAAGGCCGGTGTGCGTTTGTCTATATG
TTATTTTCCACCATATTGCCGTCTTTTGGCAATGTGAGGGCCCGGAAACCTGGCCCTGTCTTCTTGACGA
GCATTCCTAGGGGTCTTTCCCCTCTCGCCAAAGGAATGCAAGGTCTGTTGAATGTCGTGAAGGAAGCAGT
TCCTCTGGAAGCTTCTTGAAGACAAACAACGTCTGTAGCGACCCTTTGCAGGCAGCGGAACCCCCCACCT
GGCGACAGGTGCCTCTGCGGCCAAAAGCCACGTGTATAAGATACACCTGCAAAGGCGGCACAACCCCAGT
GCCACGTTGTGAGTTGGATAGTTGTGGAAAGAGTCAAATGGCTCTCCTCAAGCGTATTCAACAAGGGGCT
GAAGGATGCCCAGAAGGTACCCCATTGTATGGGATCTGATCTGGGGCCT
