Features (pLannotate 1.2.2; 27 found; start..end, strand, type, name):
      1..204     +  promoter       CMV promoter: human cytomegalovirus (CMV) immediate early promoter
    311..330     -  misc_feature   MCS (fragment): pBluescript multiple cloning site
    376..618     +  CDS            gpaD (fragment): GPA4_DICDI - Experimental evidence at protein level: Swiss-Prot protein existence level 1. Guanine nucleotide-binding proteins (G proteins) are involved as modulators or transducers in various transmembrane signaling systems. G alpha-4 plays a role in morphogenesis of the multicellular structure. From Dictyostelium discoideum (Slime mold).
    700..1416    +  CDS            Citrine: Citrine is a basic (constitutively fluorescent) yellow fluorescent protein published in 2001, derived from Aequorea victoria. It has moderate acid sensitivity.
   1423..2100    +  CDS            gpaD (fragment): GPA4_DICDI - Experimental evidence at protein level: Swiss-Prot protein existence level 1. Guanine nucleotide-binding proteins (G proteins) are involved as modulators or transducers in various transmembrane signaling systems. G alpha-4 plays a role in morphogenesis of the multicellular structure. From Dictyostelium discoideum (Slime mold).
   2243..2705    +  misc_feature   IRES: internal ribosome entry site (IRES) of the encephalomyocarditis virus (EMCV)
   2729..2749    +  CDS            myr: N-myristoylation signal from Src kinase (Pellman et al., 1985; Kaplan et al., 1988)
   2855..3370    +  CDS            Nluc: NanoLuc® luciferase human codon-optimized
   3384..3972    +  misc_feature   WPRE: woodchuck hepatitis virus posttranscriptional regulatory element
   3989..4507    +  CDS            nef (fragment): NEF_HV1BR - Experimental evidence at protein level: Swiss-Prot protein existence level 1. Extracellular Nef protein targets CD4(+) T-lymphocytes for apoptosis by interacting with CXCR4 surface receptors (PubMed:14990729). From Human immunodeficiency virus type 1 group M subtype B (isolate BRU/LAI) (HIV-1).
   4555..4812    +  LTR            5' LTR (truncated): truncated 5' long terminal repeat (LTR) from HIV-1
   4964..4980    -  protein_bind   lac operator: The lac repressor binds to the lac operator to inhibit transcription in E. coli. This inhibition can be relieved by adding lactose or isopropyl-β-D-thiogalactopyranoside (IPTG). lac repressor encoded by lacI
   4988..5018    -  promoter       lac promoter: promoter for the E. coli lac operon
   5033..5054    -  protein_bind   CAP binding site: CAP binding activates transcription in the presence of cAMP. E. coli catabolite activator protein
   5067..5159    -  CDS            lacI (fragment): lac repressor; lacI; The lac repressor binds to the lac operator to inhibit transcription in E. coli. This inhibition can be relieved by adding lactose or isopropyl-β-D-thiogalactopyranoside (IPTG).
   5342..5930    -  rep_origin     ori: high-copy-number ColE1/pMB1/pBR322/pUC origin of replication
   6101..6961    -  CDS            AmpR: β-lactamase; bla; confers resistance to ampicillin, carbenicillin, and related antibiotics
   6962..7066    -  promoter       AmpR promoter: bla
   7114..7248    +  polyA_signal   SV40 poly(A) signal: SV40 polyadenylation signal
   7415..7744    +  CDS            nef (fragment): NEF_HV1BR - Experimental evidence at protein level: Swiss-Prot protein existence level 1. Extracellular Nef protein targets CD4(+) T-lymphocytes for apoptosis by interacting with CXCR4 surface receptors (PubMed:14990729). From Human immunodeficiency virus type 1 group M subtype B (isolate BRU/LAI) (HIV-1).
   7792..8049    +  LTR            5' LTR (truncated): truncated 5' long terminal repeat (LTR) from HIV-1
   8096..8221    +  misc_feature   HIV-1 Ψ: packaging signal of human immunodeficiency virus type 1
   8205..8543    +  CDS            HIV-1 gag (fragment): gag protein from human immunodeficiency virus 1; gag
   8718..8951    +  misc_feature   RRE: The Rev response element (RRE) of HIV-1 allows for Rev-dependent mRNA export from the nucleus to the cytoplasm.
   9328..9428    +  CDS            Rev (fragment): human immunodeficiency virus 1 (HIV-1) Rev protein; rev; enhances nuclear export of unspliced and incompletely spliced viral mRNAs
   9443..9558    +  misc_feature   cPPT/CTS: central polypurine tract and central termination sequence of HIV-1 (lacking the first T)
   9616..9919    +  enhancer       CMV enhancer: human cytomegalovirus immediate early enhancer
>Addgene plasmid #189735 | pLVX-CMV-Galpha-i1 ONE-GO Sequencing Result | analyzer sequence | sequence record 372109
GTGATGCGGTTTTGGCAGTACATCAATGGGCGTGGATAGCGGTTTGACTCACGGGGATTTCCAAGTCTCC
ACCCCATTGACGTCAATGGGAGTTTGTTTTGGCACCAAAATCAACGGGACTTTCCAAAATGTCGTAACAA
CTCCGCCCCATTGACGCAAATGGGCGGTAGGCGTGTACGGTGGGAGGTCTATATAAGCAGAGCTCGTTTA
GTGAACCGTCAGATCGCCTGGAGACGCCATCCACGCTGTTTTGACCTCCATAGAAGACACCGACTCTACT
AGAGGATCTATTTCCGGTGAATTCCTCGAGACTAGTTCTAGAGCGGCCGCGGATCCATGGGCTGCACACT
GAGCGCTGAGGACAAGGCGGCCGTGGAGCGCAGCAAGATGATCGACCGCAACCTCCGGGAGGACGGAGAG
AAGGCAGCGCGCGAGGTCAAGCTGCTGCTGCTGGGTGCTGGTGAATCCGGGAAGAGCACAATTGTGAAGC
AGATGAAAATTATCCACGAGGCTGGCTACTCAGAGGAAGAGTGTAAGCAGTACAAAGCAGTGGTCTACAG
CAACACCATCCAGTCCATCATTGCCATCATTAGAGCCATGGGGAGATTGAAAATCGACTTTGGAGACGCT
GCTCGTGCGGATGATGCTCGCCAACTCTTCGTGCTTGCTGGGGCTGCAGAGGAAGGCTTTATGACCGCGA
TGGTGAGCAAGGGCGAGGAGCTGTTCACCGGGGTGGTGCCCATCCTGGTCGAGCTGGACGGCGACGTAAA
CGGCCACAAGTTCAGCGTGTCCGGCGAGGGCGAGGGCGATGCCACCTACGGCAAGCTGACCCTGAAGTTC
ATCTGCACCACCGGCAAGCTGCCCGTGCCCTGGCCCACCCTCGTGACCACCTTCGGCTACGGCCTGATGT
GCTTCGCCCGCTACCCCGACCACATGAAGCAGCACGACTTCTTCAAGTCCGCCATGCCCGAAGGCTACGT
CCAGGAGCGCACCATCTTCTTCAAGGACGACGGCAACTACAAGACCCGCGCCGAGGTGAAGTTCGAGGGC
GACACCCTGGTGAACCGCATCGAGCTGAAGGGCATCGACTTCAAGGAGGACGGCAACATCCTGGGGCACA
AGCTGGAGTACAACTACAACAGCCACAACGTCTATATCATGGCCGACAAGCAGAAGAACGGCATCAAGGT
GAACTTCAAGATCCGCCACAACATCGAGGACGGCAGCGTGCAGCTCGCCGACCACTACCAGCAGAACACC
CCCATCGGCGACGGCCCCGTGCTGCTGCCCGACAACCACTACCTGAGCTACCAGTCCGCCCTGAGCAAAG
ACCCCAACGAGAAGCGCGATCACATGGTCCTGCTGGAGTTCGTGACCGCCGCCGGGATCACTCTCGGCAT
GGACGAGCTATACAAGGCGGAGCTCGCCGGCGTCATAAAGAGACTGTGGAAGGACAGCGGTGTGCAAGCC
TGCTTCAACAGATCCCGGGAGTACCAGCTGAACGATTCGGCGGCGTACTACCTGAATGACTTGGACAGAA
TAGCACAACCAAATTACATCCCAACCCAGCAGGATGTTCTCAGAACTAGAGTGAAAACGACGGGAATTGT
GGAAACCCACTTTACTTTCAAAGATCTTCATTTTAAAATGTTTGACGTGGGAGGCCAGAGATCAGAGCGG
AAGAAGTGGATTCACTGCTTTGAAGGCGTGACTGCCATCATCTTCTGTGTGGCCCTGAGTGACTATGACC
TGGTTCTTGCTGAGGATGAAGAAATGAACCGGATGCACGAAAGCATGAAGCTGTTCGATAGCATATGTAA
CAACAAGTGGTTTACGGACACATCCATCATCCTTTTCCTGAACAAGAAGGACCTCTTCGAAGAGAAGATC
AAAAAGAGTCCCCTCACGATATGCTATCCAGAATATGCAGGCTCAAACACATATGAAGAGGCGGCTGCGT
ATATCCAGTGTCAGTTTGAAGACCTCAATAAAAGGAAGGACACAAAGGAAATTTACACCCACTTCACTTG
CGCCACGGATACGAAGAATGTGCAGTTTGTGTTCGATGCTGTAACGGACGTCATCATAAAGAATAACCTA
AAAGACTGTGGTCTCTTCTAAGCGGCCGCCGCCCCTCTCCCTCCCCCCCCCNTAACGTTACTGGCCGAAG
CCGCTTGGAATAAGGCCGGTGTGCGTTTGTCTATATGTTATTTTCCACCATATTGCCGTCTTTTGGCAAT
GTGAGGGCCCGGAAACCTGGCCCTGTCTTCTTGACGAGCATTCCTAGGGGTCTTTCCCCTCTCGCCAAAG
GAATGCAAGGTCTGTTGAATGTCGTGAAGGAAGCAGTTCCTCTGGAAGCTTCTTGAAGACAAACAACGTC
TGTAGCGACCCTTTGCAGGCAGCGGAACCCCCCACCTGGCGACAGGTGCCTCTGCGGCCAAAAGCCACGT
GTATAAGATACACCTGCAAAGGCGGCACAACCCCAGTGCCACGTTGTGAGTTGGATAGTTGTGGAAAGAG
TCAAATGGCTCTCCTCAAGCGTATTCAACAAGGGGCTGAAGGATGCCCAGAAGGTACCCCATTGTATGGG
ATCTGATCTGGGGCCTCGGTGCACATGCTTTACATGTGTTTAGTCGAGGTTAAAAAAACGTCTAGGCCCC
CCGAACCACGGGGACGTGGTTTTCCTTTGAAAAACACGATGATAAGCTTGCCACAACCCGTACCAAAGAT
GGGGAGTAGCAAGAGCAAGACGTCGAATTCCGGAATCAAGCTTGGTGGATCTTCTCGAGGTTACTACCAT
GGTATTTGGGTGGGTGAAGAAGGTCGACTTTCTCGAGGTGGCACCGGTGGATCCATGGTCTTCACACTCG
AAGATTTCGTTGGGGACTGGCGACAGACAGCCGGCTACAACCTGGACCAAGTCCTTGAACAGGGAGGTGT
GTCCAGTTTGTTTCAGAATCTCGGGGTGTCCGTAACTCCGATCCAAAGGATTGTCCTGAGCGGTGAAAAT
GGGCTGAAGATCGACATCCATGTCATCATCCCGTATGAAGGTCTGAGCGGCGACCAAATGGGCCAGATCG
AAAAAATTTTTAAGGTGGTGTACCCTGTGGATGATCATCACTTTAAGGTGATCCTGCACTATGGCACACT
GGTAATCGACGGGGTTACGCCGAACATGATCGACTATTTCGGACGGCCGTATGAAGGCATCGCCGTGTTC
GACGGCAAAAAGATCACTGTAACAGGGACCCTGTGGAACGGCAACAAAATTATCGACGAGCGCCTGATCA
ACCCCGACGGCTCCCTGCTGTTCCGAGTAACCATCAACGGAGTGACCGGCTGGCGGCTGTGCGAACGCAT
TCTGGCGTAAACGCGTCTGGAACAATCAACCTCTGGATTACAAAATTTGTGAAAGATTGACTGGTATTCT
TAACTATGTTGCTCCTTTTACGCTATGTGGATACGCTGCTTTAATGCCTTTGTATCATGCTATTGCTTCC
CGTATGGCTTTCATTTTCTCCTCCTTGTATAAATCCTGGTTGCTGTCTCTTTATGAGGAGTTGTGGCCCG
TTGTCAGGCAACGTGGCGTGGTGTGCACTGTGTTTGCTGACGCAACCCCCACTGGTTGGGGCATTGCCAC
CACCTGTCAGCTCCTTTCCGGGACTTTCGCTTTCCCCCTCCCTATTGCCACGGCGGAACTCATCGCCGCC
TGCCTTGCCCGCTGCTGGACAGGGGCTCGGCTGTTGGGCACTGACAATTCCGTGGTGTTGTCGGGGAAGC
TGACGTCCTTTCCATGGCTGCTCGCCTGTGTTGCCACCTGGATTCTGCGCGGGACGTCCTTCTGCTACGT
CCCTTCGGCCCTCAATCCAGCGGACCTTCCTTCCCGCGGCCTGCTGCCGGCTCTGCGGCCTCTTCCGCGT
CTTCGCCTTCGCCCTCAGACGAGTCGGATCTCCCTTTGGGCCGCCTCCCCGCCTGGAATTAATTCTGCAG
TCGAGACCTAGAAAAACATGGAGCAATCACAAGTAGCAATACAGCAGCTACCAATGCTGATTGTGCCTGG
CTAGAAGCACAAGAGGAGGAGGAGGTGGGTTTTCCAGTCACACCTCAGGTACCTTTAAGACCAATGACTT
ACAAGGCAGCTGTAGATCTTAGCCACTTTTTAAAAGAAAAGAGGGGACTGGAAGGGCTAATTCACTCCCA
ACGAAGACAAGATATCCTTGATCTGTGGATCTACCACACACAAGGCTACTTCCCTGATTAGCAGAACTAC
ACACCAGGGCCAGGGGTCAGATATCCACTGACCTTTGGATGGTGCTACAAGCTAGTACCAGTTGAGCCAG
ATAAGGTAGAAGAGGCCAATAAAGGAGAGAACACCAGCTTGTTACACCCTGTGAGCCTGCATGGGATGGA
TGACCCGGAGAGAGAAGTGTTAGAGTGGAGGTTTGACAGCCGCCTAGCATTTCATCACGTGGCCCGAGAG
CTGCATCCGGAGTACTTCAAGAACTGCTGATATCGAGCTTGCTACAAGGGACTTTCCGCTGGGGACTTTC
CAGGGAGGCGTGGCCTGGGCGGGACTGGGGAGTGGCGAGCCCTCAGATCCTGCATATAAGCAGCTGCTTT
TTGCCTGTACTGGGTCTCTCTGGTTAGACCAGATCTGAGCCTGGGAGCTCTCTGGCTAACTAGGGAACCC
ACTGCTTAAGCCTCAATAAAGCTTGCCTTGAGTGCTTCAAGTAGTGTGTGCCCGTCTGTTGTGTGACTCT
GGTAACTAGAGATCCCTCAGACCCTTTTAGTCAGTGTGGAAAATCTCTAGCAGTAGTAGTTCATGTCATC
TTATTATTCAGTATTTATAACTTGCAAAGAAATGAATATCAGAGAGTGAGAGGCCTTGACATTGCTAGCG
TTTACCGTCGACCTCTAGCTAGAGCTTGGCGTAATCATGGTCATAGCTGTTTCCTGTGTGAAATTGTTAT
CCGCTCACAATTCCACACAACATACGAGCCGGAAGCATAAAGTGTAAAGCCTGGGGTGCCTAATGAGTGA
GCTAACTCACATTAATTGCGTTGCGCTCACTGCCCGCTTTCCAGTCGGGAAACCTGTCGTGCCAGCTGCA
TTAATGAATCGGCCAACGCGCGGGGAGAGGCGGTTTGCGTATTGGGCGCTCTTCCGCTTCCTCGCTCACT
GACTCGCTGCGCTCGGTCGTTCGGCTGCGGCGAGCGGTATCAGCTCACTCAAAGGCGGTAATACGGTTAT
CCACAGAATCAGGGGATAACGCAGGAAAGAACATGTGAGCAAAAGGCCAGCAAAAGGCCAGGAACCGTAA
AAAGGCCGCGTTGCTGGCGTTTTTCCATAGGCTCCGCCCCCCTGACGAGCATCACAAAAATCGACGCTCA
AGTCAGAGGTGGCGAAACCCGACAGGACTATAAAGATACCAGGCGTTTCCCCCTGGAAGCTCCCTCGTGC
GCTCTCCTGTTCCGACCCTGCCGCTTACCGGATACCTGTCCGCCTTTCTCCCTTCGGGAAGCGTGGCGCT
TTCTCATAGCTCACGCTGTAGGTATCTCAGTTCGGTGTAGGTCGTTCGCTCCAAGCTGGGCTGTGTGCAC
GAACCCCCCGTTCAGCCCGACCGCTGCGCCTTATCCGGTAACTATCGTCTTGAGTCCAACCCGGTAAGAC
ACGACTTATCGCCACTGGCAGCAGCCACTGGTAACAGGATTAGCAGAGCGAGGTATGTAGGCGGTGCTAC
AGAGTTCTTGAAGTGGTGGCCTAACTACGGCTACACTAGAAGAACAGTATTTGGTATCTGCGCTCTGCTG
AAGCCAGTTACCTTCGGAAAAAGAGTTGGTAGCTCTTGATCCGGCAAACAAACCACCGCTGGTAGCGGTG
GTTTTTTTGTTTGCAAGCAGCAGATTACGCGCAGAAAAAAAGGATCTCAAGAAGATCCTTTGATCTTTTC
TACGGGGTCTGACGCTCAGTGGAACGAAAACTCACGTTAAGGGATTTTGGTCATGAGATTATCAAAAAGG
ATCTTCACCTAGATCCTTTTAAATTAAAAATGAAGTTTTAAATCAATCTAAAGTATATATGAGTAAACTT
GGTCTGACAGTTACCAATGCTTAATCAGTGAGGCACCTATCTCAGCGATCTGTCTATTTCGTTCATCCAT
AGTTGCCTGACTCCCCGTCGTGTAGATAACTACGATACGGGAGGGCTTACCATCTGGCCCCAGTGCTGCA
ATGATACCGCGAGACCCACGCTCACCGGCTCCAGATTTATCAGCAATAAACCAGCCAGCCGGAAGGGCCG
AGCGCAGAAGTGGTCCTGCAACTTTATCCGCCTCCATCCAGTCTATTAATTGTTGCCGGGAAGCTAGAGT
AAGTAGTTCGCCAGTTAATAGTTTGCGCAACGTTGTTGCCATTGCTACAGGCATCGTGGTGTCACGCTCG
TCGTTTGGTATGGCTTCATTCAGCTCCGGTTCCCAACGATCAAGGCGAGTTACATGATCCCCCATGTTGT
GCAAAAAAGCGGTTAGCTCCTTCGGTCCTCCGATCGTTGTCAGAAGTAAGTTGGCCGCAGTGTTATCACT
CATGGTTATGGCAGCACTGCATAATTCTCTTACTGTCATGCCATCCGTAAGATGCTTTTCTGTGACTGGT
GAGTACTCAACCAAGTCATTCTGAGAATAGTGTATGCGGCGACCGAGTTGCTCTTGCCCGGCGTCAATAC
GGGATAATACCGCGCCACATAGCAGAACTTTAAAAGTGCTCATCATTGGAAAACGTTCTTCGGGGCGAAA
ACTCTCAAGGATCTTACCGCTGTTGAGATCCAGTTCGATGTAACCCACTCGTGCACCCAACTGATCTTCA
GCATCTTTTACTTTCACCAGCGTTTCTGGGTGAGCAAAAACAGGAAGGCAAAATGCCGCAAAAAAGGGAA
TAAGGGCGACACGGAAATGTTGAATACTCATACTCTTCCTTTTTCAATATTATTGAAGCATTTATCAGGG
TTATTGTCTCATGAGCGGATACATATTTGAATGTATTTAGAAAAATAAACAAATAGGGGTTCCGCGCACA
TTTCCCCGAAAAGTGCCACCTGACGTCGACGGATCGGGAGATCAACTTGTTTATTGCAGCTTATAATGGT
TACAAATAAAGCAATAGCATCACAAATTTCACAAATAAAGCATTTTTTTCACTGCATTCTAGTTGTGGTT
TGTCCAAACTCATCAATGTATCTTATCATGTCTGGATCAACTGGATAACTCAAGCTAACCAAAATCATCC
CAAACTTCCCACCCCATACCCTATTACCACTGCCAATTACCTGTGGTTTCATTTACTCTAAACCTGTGAT
TCCTCTGAATTATTTTCATTTTAAAGAAATTGTATTTGTTAAATATGTACTACAAACTTAGTAGTTGGAA
GGGCTAATTCACTCCCAAAGAAGACAAGATATCCTTGATCTGTGGATCTACCACACACAAGGCTACTTCC
CTGATTAGCAGAACTACACACCAGGGCCAGGGGTCAGATATCCACTGACCTTTGGATGGTGCTACAAGCT
AGTACCAGTTGAGCCAGATAAGGTAGAAGAGGCCAATAAAGGAGAGAACACCAGCTTGTTACACCCTGTG
AGCCTGCATGGGATGGATGACCCGGAGAGAGAAGTGTTAGAGTGGAGGTTTGACAGCCGCCTAGCATTTC
ATCACGTGGCCCGAGAGCTGCATCCGGAGTACTTCAAGAACTGCTGATATCGAGCTTGCTACAAGGGACT
TTCCGCTGGGGACTTTCCAGGGAGGCGTGGCCTGGGCGGGACTGGGGAGTGGCGAGCCCTCAGATCCTGC
ATATAAGCAGCTGCTTTTTGCCTGTACTGGGTCTCTCTGGTTAGACCAGATCTGAGCCTGGGAGCTCTCT
GGCTAACTAGGGAACCCACTGCTTAAGCCTCAATAAAGCTTGCCTTGAGTGCTTCAAGTAGTGTGTGCCC
GTCTGTTGTGTGACTCTGGTAACTAGAGATCCCTCAGACCCTTTTAGTCAGTGTGGAAAATCTCTAGCAG
TGGCGCCCGAACAGGGACTTGAAAGCGAAAGGGAAACCAGAGGAGCTCTCTCGACGCAGGACTCGGCTTG
CTGAAGCGCGCACGGCAAGAGGCGAGGGGCGGCGACTGGTGAGTACGCCAAAAATTTTGACTAGCGGAGG
CTAGAAGGAGAGAGATGGGTGCGAGAGCGTCAGTATTAAGCGGGGGAGAATTAGATCGCGATGGGAAAAA
ATTCGGTTAAGGCCAGGGGGAAAGAAAAAATATAAATTAAAACATATAGTATGGGCAAGCAGGGAGCTAG
AACGATTCGCAGTTAATCCTGGCCTGTTAGAAACATCAGAAGGCTGTAGACAAATACTGGGACAGCTACA
ACCATCCCTTCAGACAGGATCAGAAGAACTTAGATCATTATATAATACAGTAGCAACCCTCTATTGTGTG
CATCAAAGGATAGAGATAAAAGACACCAAGGAAGCTTTAGACAAGATAGAGGAAGAGCAAAACAAAAGTA
AGACCACCGCACAGCAAGCGGCCGGCCGCTGATCTTCAGACCTGGAGGAGGAGATATGAGGGACAATTGG
AGAAGTGAATTATATAAATATAAAGTAGTAAAAATTGAACCATTAGGAGTAGCACCCACCAAGGCAAAGA
GAAGAGTGGTGCAGAGAGAAAAAAGAGCAGTGGGAATAGGAGCTTTGTTCCTTGGGTTCTTGGGAGCAGC
AGGAAGCACTATGGGCGCAGCGTCAATGACGCTGACGGTACAGGCCAGACAATTATTGTCTGGTATAGTG
CAGCAGCAGAACAATTTGCTGAGGGCTATTGAGGCGCAACAGCATCTGTTGCAACTCACAGTCTGGGGCA
TCAAGCAGCTCCAGGCAAGAATCCTGGCTGTGGAAAGATACCTAAAGGATCAACAGCTCCTGGGGATTTG
GGGTTGCTCTGGAAAACTCATTTGCACCACTGCTGTGCCTTGGAATGCTAGTTGGAGTAATAAATCTCTG
GAACAGATTTGGAATCACACGACCTGGATGGAGTGGGACAGAGAAATTAACAATTACACAAGCTTAATAC
ACTCCTTAATTGAAGAATCGCAAAACCAGCAAGAAAAGAATGAACAAGAATTATTGGAATTAGATAAATG
GGCAAGTTTGTGGAATTGGTTTAACATAACAAATTGGCTGTGGTATATAAAATTATTCATAATGATAGTA
GGAGGCTTGGTAGGTTTAAGAATAGTTTTTGCTGTACTTTCTATAGTGAATAGAGTTAGGCAGGGATATT
CACCATTATCGTTTCAGACCCACCTCCCAACCCCGAGGGGACCCGACAGGCCCGAAGGAATAGAAGAAGA
AGGTGGAGAGAGAGACAGAGACAGATCCATTCGATTAGTGAACGGATCTCGACGGTATCGCCTTTAAAAG
AAAAGGGGGGATTGGGGGGTACAGTGCAGGGGAAAGAATAGTAGACATAATAGCAACAGACATACAAACT
AAAGAATTACAAAAACAAATTACAAAAATTCAAAATTTTCGGGTTTATTACAGGGACAGCAGAGATCCAG
TTTATCGATAAGCTTGGGAGTTCCGCGTTACATAACTTACGGTAAATGGCCCGCCTGGCTGACCGCCCAA
CGACCCCCGCCCATTGACGTCAATAATGACGTATGTTCCCATAGTAACGCCAATAGGGACTTTCCATTGA
CGTCAATGGGTGGAGTATTTACGGTAAACTGCCCACTTGGCAGTACATCAAGTGTATCATATGCCAAGTA
CGCCCCCTATTGACGTCAATGACGGTAAATGGCCCGCCTGGCATTATGCCCAGTACATGACCTTATGGGA
CTTTCCTACTTGGCAGTACATCTACGTATTAGTCATCGCTATTACCATG
