>Addgene plasmid #189735 | pLVX-CMV-Galpha-i1 ONE-GO | depositor partial sequence | sequence record 394361 | CMV promoter; MCS; Ga-YFP; IRES; Nanoluc detector module; WPRE
TCGGGTTTATTACAGGGACAGCAGAGATCCAGTTTATCGATAAGCTTGGGAGTTCCGCGTTACATAACTT
ACGGTAAATGGCCCGCCTGGCTGACCGCCCAACGACCCCCGCCCATTGACGTCAATAATGACGTATGTTC
CCATAGTAACGCCAATAGGGACTTTCCATTGACGTCAATGGGTGGAGTATTTACGGTAAACTGCCCACTT
GGCAGTACATCAAGTGTATCATATGCCAAGTACGCCCCCTATTGACGTCAATGACGGTAAATGGCCCGCC
TGGCATTATGCCCAGTACATGACCTTATGGGACTTTCCTACTTGGCAGTACATCTACGTATTAGTCATCG
CTATTACCATGGTGATGCGGTTTTGGCAGTACATCAATGGGCGTGGATAGCGGTTTGACTCACGGGGATT
TCCAAGTCTCCACCCCATTGACGTCAATGGGAGTTTGTTTTGGCACCAAAATCAACGGGACTTTCCAAAA
TGTCGTAACAACTCCGCCCCATTGACGCAAATGGGCGGTAGGCGTGTACGGTGGGAGGTCTATATAAGCA
GAGCTCGTTTAGTGAACCGTCAGATCGCCTGGAGACGCCATCCACGCTGTTTTGACCTCCATAGAAGACA
CCGACTCTACTAGAGGATCTATTTCCGGTGAATTCCTCGAGACTAGTTCTAGAGCGGCCGCGGATCCATG
GGCTGCACACTGAGCGCTGAGGACAAGGCGGCCGTGGAGCGCAGCAAGATGATCGACCGCAACCTCCGGG
AGGACGGAGAGAAGGCAGCGCGCGAGGTCAAGCTGCTGCTGCTGGGTGCTGGTGAATCCGGGAAGAGCAC
AATTGTGAAGCAGATGAAAATTATCCACGAGGCTGGCTACTCAGAGGAAGAGTGTAAGCAGTACAAAGCA
GTGGTCTACAGCAACACCATCCAGTCCATCATTGCCATCATTAGAGCCATGGGGAGATTGAAAATCGACT
TTGGAGACGCTGCTCGTGCGGATGATGCTCGCCAACTCTTCGTGCTTGCTGGGGCTGCAGAGGAAGGCTT
TATGACCGCGATGGTGAGCAAGGGCGAGGAGCTGTTCACCGGGGTGGTGCCCATCCTGGTCGAGCTGGAC
GGCGACGTAAACGGCCACAAGTTCAGCGTGTCCGGCGAGGGCGAGGGCGATGCCACCTACGGCAAGCTGA
CCCTGAAGTTCATCTGCACCACCGGCAAGCTGCCCGTGCCCTGGCCCACCCTCGTGACCACCTTCGGCTA
CGGCCTGATGTGCTTCGCCCGCTACCCCGACCACATGAAGCAGCACGACTTCTTCAAGTCCGCCATGCCC
GAAGGCTACGTCCAGGAGCGCACCATCTTCTTCAAGGACGACGGCAACTACAAGACCCGCGCCGAGGTGA
AGTTCGAGGGCGACACCCTGGTGAACCGCATCGAGCTGAAGGGCATCGACTTCAAGGAGGACGGCAACAT
CCTGGGGCACAAGCTGGAGTACAACTACAACAGCCACAACGTCTATATCATGGCCGACAAGCAGAAGAAC
GGCATCAAGGTGAACTTCAAGATCCGCCACAACATCGAGGACGGCAGCGTGCAGCTCGCCGACCACTACC
AGCAGAACACCCCCATCGGCGACGGCCCCGTGCTGCTGCCCGACAACCACTACCTGAGCTACCAGTCCGC
CCTGAGCAAAGACCCCAACGAGAAGCGCGATCACATGGTCCTGCTGGAGTTCGTGACCGCCGCCGGGATC
ACTCTCGGCATGGACGAGCTATACAAGGCGGAGCTCGCCGGCGTCATAAAGAGACTGTGGAAGGACAGCG
GTGTGCAAGCCTGCTTCAACAGATCCCGGGAGTACCAGCTGAACGATTCGGCGGCGTACTACCTGAATGA
CTTGGACAGAATAGCACAACCAAATTACATCCCAACCCAGCAGGATGTTCTCAGAACTAGAGTGAAAACG
ACGGGAATTGTGGAAACCCACTTTACTTTCAAAGATCTTCATTTTAAAATGTTTGACGTGGGAGGCCAGA
GATCAGAGCGGAAGAAGTGGATTCACTGCTTTGAAGGCGTGACTGCCATCATCTTCTGTGTGGCCCTGAG
TGACTATGACCTGGTTCTTGCTGAGGATGAAGAAATGAACCGGATGCACGAAAGCATGAAGCTGTTCGAT
AGCATATGTAACAACAAGTGGTTTACGGACACATCCATCATCCTTTTCCTGAACAAGAAGGACCTCTTCG
AAGAGAAGATCAAAAAGAGTCCCCTCACGATATGCTATCCAGAATATGCAGGCTCAAACACATATGAAGA
GGCGGCTGCGTATATCCAGTGTCAGTTTGAAGACCTCAATAAAAGGAAGGACACAAAGGAAATTTACACC
CACTTCACTTGCGCCACGGATACGAAGAATGTGCAGTTTGTGTTCGATGCTGTAACGGACGTCATCATAA
AGAATAACCTAAAAGACTGTGGTCTCTTCTAAGCGGCCGCCGCCCCTCTCCCTCCCCCCCCCCTAACGTT
ACTGGCCGAAGCCGCTTGGAATAAGGCCGGTGTGCGTTTGTCTATATGTTATTTTCCACCATATTGCCGT
CTTTTGGCAATGTGAGGGCCCGGAAACCTGGCCCTGTCTTCTTGACGAGCATTCCTAGGGGTCTTTCCCC
TCTCGCCAAAGGAATGCAAGGTCTGTTGAATGTCGTGAAGGAAGCAGTTCCTCTGGAAGCTTCTTGAAGA
CAAACAACGTCTGTAGCGACCCTTTGCAGGCAGCGGAACCCCCCACCTGGCGACAGGTGCCTCTGCGGCC
AAAAGCCACGTGTATAAGATACACCTGCAAAGGCGGCACAACCCCAGTGCCACGTTGTGAGTTGGATAGT
TGTGGAAAGAGTCAAATGGCTCTCCTCAAGCGTATTCAACAAGGGGCTGAAGGATGCCCAGAAGGTACCC
CATTGTATGGGATCTGATCTGGGGCCTCGGTGCACATGCTTTACATGTGTTTAGTCGAGGTTAAAAAAAC
GTCTAGGCCCCCCGAACCACGGGGACGTGGTTTTCCTTTGAAAAACACGATGATAAGCTTGCCACAACCC
GTACCAAAGATGGGGAGTAGCAAGAGCAAGACGTCGAATTCCGGAATCAAGCTTGGTGGATCTTCTCGAG
GTTACTACCATGGTATTTGGGTGGGTGAAGAAGGTCGACTTTCTCGAGGTGGCACCGGTGGATCCATGGT
CTTCACACTCGAAGATTTCGTTGGGGACTGGCGACAGACAGCCGGCTACAACCTGGACCAAGTCCTTGAA
CAGGGAGGTGTGTCCAGTTTGTTTCAGAATCTCGGGGTGTCCGTAACTCCGATCCAAAGGATTGTCCTGA
GCGGTGAAAATGGGCTGAAGATCGACATCCATGTCATCATCCCGTATGAAGGTCTGAGCGGCGACCAAAT
GGGCCAGATCGAAAAAATTTTTAAGGTGGTGTACCCTGTGGATGATCATCACTTTAAGGTGATCCTGCAC
TATGGCACACTGGTAATCGACGGGGTTACGCCGAACATGATCGACTATTTCGGACGGCCGTATGAAGGCA
TCGCCGTGTTCGACGGCAAAAAGATCACTGTAACAGGGACCCTGTGGAACGGCAACAAAATTATCGACGA
GCGCCTGATCAACCCCGACGGCTCCCTGCTGTTCCGAGTAACCATCAACGGAGTGACCGGCTGGCGGCTG
TGCGAACGCATTCTGGCGTAAACGCGTCTGGAACAATCAACCTCTGGATTACAAAATTTGTGAAAGATTG
ACTGGTATTCTTAACTATGTTGCTCCTTTTACGCTATGTGGATACGCTGCTTTAATGCCTTTGTATCATG
CTATTGCTTCCCGTATGGCTTTCATTTTCTCCTCCTTGTATAAATCCTGGTTGCTGTCTCTTTATGAGGA
GTTGTGGCCCGTTGTCAGGCAACGTGGCGTGGTGTGCACTGTGTTTGCTGACGCAACCCCCACTGGTTGG
GGCATTGCCACCACCTGTCAGCTCCTTTCCGGGACTTTCGCTTTCCCCCTCCCTATTGCCACGGCGGAAC
TCATCGCCGCCTGCCTTGCCCGCTGCTGGACAGGGGCTCGGCTGTTGGGCACTGACAATTCCGTGGTGTT
GTCGGGGAAGCTGACGTCCTTTCCATGGCTGCTCGCCTGTGTTGCCACCTGGATTCTGCGCGGGACGTCC
TTCTGCTACGTCCCTTCGGCCCTCAATCCAGCGGACCTTCCTTCCCGCGGCCTGCTGCCGGCTCTGCGGC
CTCTTCCGCGTCTTCGCCTTCGCCCTCAGACGAGTCGGATCTCCCTTTGGGCCGCCTCCCCGC
